Addgene plasmid #123805: MTK3b_027
Purpose: Encodes human TP53 as a Type 3b part to be used in the MTK system
Depositing lab: Hana El-Samad. Depositing organization: University of California, San Francisco (UCSF). Publication: A Toolkit for Rapid Modular Construction of Biological Circuits in Mammalian Cells. Fonseca JP, Bonny AR, Kumar GR, Ng AH, Town J, Wu QC, Aslankoohi E, Chen SY, Dods G, Harrigan P, Osimiri LC, Kistler AL, El-Samad H. ACS Synth Biol. 2019 Nov 15;8(11):2593-2606. doi: 10.1021/acssynbio.9b00322. Epub 2019 Nov 5. PubMed 31686495.
Backbone
  Vector backbone: MTK0_027
  Vector type: Mammalian Expression
Growth in bacteria
  Bacterial resistance: Chloramphenicol, 25 μg/mL
  Growth temperature: 37°C
  Growth strain: DH5alpha
  Copy number: Unknown
Gene/Insert
  Gene/Insert name: p53
  Species: H. sapiens (human)
  Cloning method: Restriction Enzyme; 5′ cloning site BsmBI (destroyed during cloning); 3′ cloning site BsmBI (destroyed during cloning)
Terms and licenses: Academic/Nonprofit Terms; Industry Terms: Not Available to Industry
Depositor comments: Type 3b parts are used for coding sequences in the MTK. Please visit https://www.biorxiv.org/content/10.1101/506188v2 for BioRxiv preprint
How to cite: MTK3b_027 was a gift from Hana El-Samad (Addgene plasmid # 123805 ; http://n2t.net/addgene:123805 ; RRID:Addgene_123805)
