[The description below was written by a language model from this plasmid's Addgene catalogue record and pLannotate feature annotations shown in this document.]
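Description:
MTK3b_027 is a small (about 2.8 kb) part plasmid from the Mammalian Toolkit (MTK), a modular hierarchical cloning system for assembling genetic circuits for mammalian cells. It stores the human TP53 coding sequence as a "Type 3b" part, the position the toolkit reserves for coding sequences. The insert was placed into the MTK0_027 part entry backbone using BsmBI, a type IIS enzyme, and both BsmBI sites were destroyed in the process, as is typical of Golden Gate-style domestication. The plasmid is propagated in E. coli through a high-copy ColE1/pUC-type origin and selected with chloramphenicol, with resistance supplied by the cat gene under its native cat promoter. A minimal lambda t0 terminator lies downstream of the cat gene on the reverse strand, between it and the p53 insert.

Although catalogued as a mammalian expression vector, the annotated sequence contains no mammalian promoter, polyadenylation signal or mammalian selection marker: the only features are the origin, the p53 open reading frame, the terminator and the chloramphenicol cassette. The plasmid is therefore best understood as a building block rather than a ready-to-use expression construct. The p53 part is intended to be combined with other toolkit parts, such as promoters, terminators and possibly neighbouring coding-sequence parts, to build complete transcription units. The record does not describe the specific overhangs flanking the part, nor does it indicate any tags or mutations in the p53 sequence. p53 is a tumour suppressor transcription factor that responds to cellular stress by regulating target genes, so constructs built from this part would suit expressing p53 in engineered mammalian circuits.
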