Features (pLannotate 1.2.2; 5 found; start..end, strand, type, name):
    131..719     +  rep_origin     ori: high-copy-number ColE1/pMB1/pBR322/pUC origin of replication
    834..2009    +  CDS            p53 (sequence withheld): human tumor suppressor protein that is often mutated in cancers; Homo sapiens TP53; responds to cellular stresses to regulate the expression of target genes
   2029..2063    -  terminator     lambda t0 terminator: minimal transcription terminator from phage lambda (Scholtissek and Grosse, 1987)
   2137..2793    -  CDS            cat: CAT_ECOLX - Experimental evidence at protein level: Swiss-Prot protein existence level 1. This enzyme is an effector of chloramphenicol resistance in bacteria. From Escherichia coli. This protein is used as a marker in many commonly used cloning vectors, such as pACYC184.
   2794..47      -  promoter       cat promoter (across the origin): promoter of the E. coli cat gene encoding chloramphenicol acetyltransferase
>Addgene plasmid #123805 | MTK3b_027 | addgene full sequence | sequence record 249727 | Addgene NGS Result
TAGTGATCTTATTTCATTATGGTGAAAGTTGGAACCTCTTACGTGCCCGATCAATCATGACCAAAATCCC
TTAACGTGAGTTTTCGTTCCACTGAGCGTCAGACCCCGTAGAAAAGATCAAAGGATCTTCTTGAGATCCT
TTTTTTCTGCGCGTAATCTGCTGCTTGCAAACAAAAAAACCACCGCTACCAGCGGTGGTTTGTTTGCCGG
ATCAAGAGCTACCAACTCTTTTTCCGAAGGTAACTGGCTTCAGCAGAGCGCAGATACCAAATACTGTTCT
TCTAGTGTAGCCGTAGTTAGGCCACCACTTCAAGAACTCTGTAGCACCGCCTACATACCTCGCTCTGCTA
ATCCTGTTACCAGTGGCTGCTGCCAGTGGCGATAAGTCGTGTCTTACCGGGTTGGACTCAAGACGATAGT
TACCGGATAAGGCGCAGCGGTCGGGCTGAACGGGGGGTTCGTGCACACAGCCCAGCTTGGAGCGAACGAC
CTACACCGAACTGAGATACCTACAGCGTGAGCTATGAGAAAGCGCCACGCTTCCCGAAGGGAGAAAGGCG
GACAGGTATCCGGTAAGCGGCAGGGTCGGAACAGGAGAGCGCACGAGGGAGCTTCCAGGGGGAAACGCCT
GGTATCTTTATAGTCCTGTCGGGTTTCGCCACCTCTGACTTGAGCGTCGATTTTTGTGATGCTCGTCAGG
GGGGCGGAGCCTATGGAAAAACGCCAGCAACGCGGCCTTTTTACGGTTCCTGGCCTTTTGCTGGCCTTTT
GCTCACATGTTCTTTCCTGCGTTATCCCCTGATTCTGTGGATAACCGTAGTCGGTCTCATTCT
[1176 nt withheld, positions 834-2009]
GGATCCTGAGACCAGACCAATAAAAAACGCCCGGCGGCAACCGAGCGTTCTGAACAAATCCAGATGGAGT
TCTGAGGTCATTACTGGATCTATCAACAGGAGTCCAAGCGAGCTCGATATCAAATTACGCCCCGCCCTGC
CACTCATCGCAGTACTGTTGTAATTCATTAAGCATTCTGCCGACATGGAAGCCATCACAAACGGCATGAT
GAACCTGAATCGCCAGCGGCATCAGCACCTTGTCGCCTTGCGTATAATATTTGCCCATGGTGAAAACGGG
GGCGAAGAAGTTGTCCATATTGGCCACGTTTAAATCAAAACTGGTGAAACTCACCCAGGGATTGGCTGAA
ACGAAAAACATATTCTCAATAAACCCTTTAGGGAAATAGGCCAGGTTTTCACCGTAACACGCCACATCTT
GCGAATATATGTGTAGAAACTGCCGGAAATCGTCGTGGTATTCACTCCAGAGCGATGAAAACGTTTCAGT
TTGCTCATGGAAAACGGTGTAACAAGGGTGAACACTATCCCATATCACCAGCTCACCGTCTTTCATTGCC
ATACGAAATTCCGGATGAGCATTCATCAGGCGGGCAAGAATGTGAATAAAGGCCGGATAAAACTTGTGCT
TATTTTTCTTTACGGTCTTTAAAAAGGCCGTAATATCCAGCTGAACGGTCTGGTTATAGGTACATTGAGC
AACTGACTGAAATGCCTCAAAATGTTCTTTACGATGCCATTGGGATATATCAACGGTGGTATATCCAGTG
ATTTTTTTCTCCATTTTAGCTTCCTTAGCTCCTGAAAATCTCGATAACTCAAAAAATACGCCCGG
